>Addgene plasmid #8951 | Rc/CMV cyclin D1 K112E | addgene partial sequence | sequence record 17480 | 8951 with T7
CTAGTAACGGCCGCCAAATTCGGGGGCGCAGTAGCAGCGAGCAGCAGAGTCCGCACGCTCCGGCGAGGGG
CAGAAGAGCGCGAGGGAGCGCGGGGCAGCAGAAGCGAGAGCCGAGCGCGGACCCAGCCAGGACCCACAGC
CCTCCCCAGCTGCCCAGGAAGAGCCCCAGCCATGGAACACCAGCTCCTGTGCTGCGAAGTGGAAACCATC
CGCCGCGCGTACCCCGATGCCAACCTCCTCAACGACCGGGTGCTGCGGGCCATGCTGAAGGCGGAGGAGA
CCTGCGCGCCCTCGGTGTCCTACTTCAAATGTGTGCAGAAGGAGGTCCTGCCGTCCATGCGGAAGATCGT
CGCCACCTGGATGCTGGAGGTCTGCGAGGAACAGAAGTGCGAGGAGGAGGTCTTCCCGCTGGCCATGAAC
TACCTGGACCGCTTCCTGTCGCTGGAGCCCGTGAAAAAGAGCCGCCTGCAGCTCCTGGGGGCCACTTGCA
TGTTCGTGGCCTCTGAGATGAAGGAGACCATCCCCCTGACGGCCGAGAAGCTGTGCATCTACACCGACAA
CTCCATCCGGCCCGAGGAGCTGCTGCAAATGGAGCTGCTCCTGGTGAACAAGCTCAAGTGGAACCTGGCC
GCAATGACCCCGCACGATTTCATTGAACACTTCCTCTCCAAAATGCCAGANGCGGANGANAACAAACAGA
TCATCCGCAAACACGCGCAGACCTTCGTTGCCCTCTGTGCCACAGATGTGAAGTTCATTTCCAATCCGCC
CTCCATGG
