[The description below was written by a language model from this plasmid's Addgene catalogue record.]
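Description:
Rc/CMV cyclin D1 K112E is a mammalian expression plasmid built on the pRc/CMV backbone (about 5.5 kb without insert) that carries a mutant form of human cyclin D1 (CCND1, also known as BCL1 or PRAD1). The roughly 1.1 kb cyclin D1 insert was cloned between HindIII and XbaI sites, both of which remain intact, so the fragment can be excised or exchanged. The record does not list the promoter explicitly, but the backbone name indicates a CMV-driven expression vector, which would give strong constitutive transcription in mammalian cells. A T7 primer is listed for sequencing from the 5′ side of the insert, implying a T7 priming site upstream of the cloning region. In bacteria the plasmid is maintained at high copy number under ampicillin selection. In mammalian cells a neomycin resistance marker allows G418 selection of stable transfectants.

The defining feature is the K112E substitution, a single point mutation in the cyclin box, the conserved domain through which cyclins engage their cyclin-dependent kinase partners. The record does not spell out the functional consequence of this change, and no epitope tag or reporter is recorded. The associated study concerns the multiple ways in which D-type cyclins counteract pRb-mediated suppression of proliferation, so a cyclin box mutant of this kind is suited to comparison with the wild-type parent plasmid, Rc/CMV cyclin D1. Such comparisons can separate cyclin D1 activities that depend on an intact cyclin box from those that do not. No feature table was provided, so details of polyadenylation signals and origins of replication cannot be confirmed from this record.
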