Addgene plasmid #8951: Rc/CMV cyclin D1 K112E
Depositing lab: Philip Hinds. Publication: Multiple functions of D-type cyclins can antagonize pRb-mediated suppression of proliferation. Baker GL, Landis MW, Hinds PW. Cell Cycle. 2005 Feb . 4(2):330-8. 10.4161/cc.4.2.1485 PubMed 15684604.
Backbone
  Vector backbone: pRc/CMV
  Backbone size w/o insert (bp): 5542
  Vector type: Mammalian Expression
  Selectable markers: Neomycin (select with G418)
Growth in bacteria
  Bacterial resistance: Ampicillin, 100 μg/mL
  Growth temperature: 37°C
  Growth strain: DH5alpha
  Copy number: High Copy
Gene/Insert
  Gene/Insert name: cyclin D1
  Species: H. sapiens (human)
  Insert size (bp): 1100
  Mutation: K112E: point mutation in cyclin box
  Entrez Gene: CCND1 (a.k.a. BCL1, D11S287E, PRAD1, U21B31)
  Cloning method: Restriction Enzyme; 5′ cloning site HindIII (not destroyed); 3′ cloning site XbaI (not destroyed)
  Sequencing primers: 5′ T7
Terms and licenses: Academic/Nonprofit Terms; Industry Terms: Not Available to Industry
Depositor comments: For parent plasmid information, see Author's Map link for Rc/CMV cyclin D1.
How to cite: Rc/CMV cyclin D1 K112E was a gift from Philip Hinds (Addgene plasmid # 8951 ; http://n2t.net/addgene:8951 ; RRID:Addgene_8951)
